>Addgene plasmid #153736 | pGBW-m4252861 | addgene full sequence | sequence record 300745 | Ginkgo NGS Result
GTCCAACCCGGTAAGACACGACTTATCGCCACTGGCAGCAGCCACTGGTAACAGGATTAGCAGAGCGAGG
TATGTAGGCGGTGCTACAGAGTTCTTGAAGTGGTGGCCTAACTACGGCTACACTAGAAGAACAGTATTTG
GTATCTGCGCTCTGCTGAAGCCAGTTACCTTCGGAAAAAGAGTTGGTAGCTCTTGATCCGGCAAACAAAC
CACCGCTGGTAGCGGTGGTTTTTTTGTTTGCAAGCAGCAGATTACGCGCAGAAAAAAAGGATCTCAAGAA
GATCCTTTGATCTTTTCTACGGGGTCTGACGCTCAGTGGAACGAAAACTCACGTTAAGGGATTTTGGTCA
TGAGATTATCAAAAAGGATCTTCACCTAGATCCTTTTAAATTAAAAATGAAGTTTTAAATCAATCTAAAG
TATATATGAGTAAACTTGGTCTGACAGTTACCAATGCTTAATCAGTGAGGCACCTATCTCAGCGATCTGT
CTATTTCGTTCATCCATAGTTGCATTTAAATTTCCGAACTCTCCAAGGCCCTCGTCGGAAAATCTTCAAA
CCTTTCGTCCGATCCATCTTGCAGGCTACCTCTCGAACGAACTATCGCAAGTCTCTTGGCCGGCCTTGCG
CCTTGGCTATTGCTTGGCAGCGCCTATCGCCAGGTATTACTCCAATCCCGAATATCCGAGATCGGGATCA
CCCGAGAGAAGTTCAACCTACATCCTCAATCCCGATCTATCCGAGATCCGAGGAATATCGAAATCGGGGC
GCGCCTGGCCTCCGCGCCGGGTTTTGGCGCCTCCCGCGGGCGCCCCCCTCGTCACGGCGAGCGCTGCCAC
GTCAGACGAAGGGCGCAGGAGCGTCCTGATCCTTCCGCCCGGACGCTCAGGACAGCGGCCCGCTGCTCAT
AAGACTCGGCCTTAGAACCCCAGTATCAGCAGAAGGACATTTTAGGACGGGACTTGGGTGACTCTAGGGC
ACTGGTTTTCTTTCCAGAGAGCGGAACAGGCGAGGAAAAGTAGTCCCTTCTCGGCGATTCTGCGGAGGGA
TCTCCGTGGGGCGGTGAACGCCGATGATTATATAAGGACGCGCCGGGTGTGGCACAGCTAGTTCCGTCGC
AGCCGGGATTTGGGTCGCGGTTCTTGTTTGTGGATCGCTGTGATCGTCACTTGGTGAGTAGCGGGCTGCT
GGGCTGGCCGGGGCTTTCGTGGCCGCCGGGCCGCTCGGTGGGACGGAAGCGTGTGGAGAGACCGCCAAGG
GCTGTAGTCTGGGTCCGCGAGCAAGGTTGCCCTGAACTGGGGGTTGGGGGGAGCGCAGCAAAATGGCGGC
TGTTCCCGAGTCTTGAATGGAAGACGCTTGTGAGGCGGGCTGTGAGGTCGTTGAAACAAGGTGGGGGGCA
TGGTGGGCGGCAAGAACCCAAGGTCTTGAGCCCTTCGCTAATGCGGGAAAGCTCTTATTCGGGTGAGATG
GGCTGGGCACCATCTGGGGACCCTGACGTGAAGTTTGTCACTGACTGGAGAACTCGGTTTGTCGTCTGTT
GCGGGGGCGGCAGTTATGGCGGTGCCGTTGGGCAGTGCACCCGTACCTTTGGGAGCGCGCGCCCTCGTCG
TGTCGTGACGTCACCCGTTCTGTTGGCTTATAATGCAGGGTGGGGCCACCAGCCGGTAGGTGTGCGGTAG
GCTTTTCTCCGTCGCAGGACGCAGGGTTCGGGCCTAGGGTAGGCTCTCCTGAATCGACAGGCGCCGGACC
TCTGGTGAGGGGAGGGATAAGTGAGGCGTCAGTTTCTTTGGTCGGTTTTATGTACCTATCTTCTTAAGTA
GCTGAAGCTCCGGTTTTGAACTATGCGCTCGGGGTTGGCGAGTGTGTTTTGTGAAGTTTTTTAGGCACCT
TTTGAAATGTAATCATTTGGGTCAATATGTAATTTTCAGTGTTAGACTTGTAAATTGTCCGCTAAATTCT
GGCCGTTTTTGGCTTTTTTGTTAGACAACATGACCGAGTACAAGCCCACGGTGCGCCTCGCCACCCGCGA
CGACGTCCCCAGGGCCGTACGCACCCTCGCCGCCGCGTTCGCCGACTACCCCGCCACGCGCCACACCGTC
GATCCGGACCGCCACATCGAGCGGGTCACCGAGCTGCAAGAACTCTTCCTCACGCGCGTCGGGCTCGACA
TCGGCAAGGTGTGGGTCGCGGACGACGGCGCCGCGGTGGCGGTCTGGACCACGCCGGAGAGCGTCGAAGC
GGGGGCGGTGTTCGCCGAGATCGGCCCGCGCATGGCCGAGTTGAGCGGTTCCCGGCTGGCCGCGCAGCAA
CAGATGGAGGGCCTCCTGGCGCCGCACCGGCCCAAGGAGCCCGCGTGGTTCCTGGCCACCGTCGGCGTCT
CGCCCGACCACCAGGGCAAGGGTCTGGGCAGCGCCGTCGTGCTCCCCGGAGTGGAGGCCGCCGAGCGCGC
CGGGGTGCCCGCCTTCCTGGAGACCTCCGCGCCCCGCAACCTCCCCTTCTACGAGCGGCTCGGCTTCACC
GTCACCGCCGACGTCGAGGTGCCCGAAGGACCGCGCACCTGGTGCATGACCCGCAAGCCCGGTGCCTAGG
CTAGTATGTAAGCCTAGTCTTAGATAATAAAATCGCTATCCATCGAAGATGGATGTGTGTTGGTTTTTTG
TGTGTGTAACGCTAGGCGCGCCTGGTGTACCGAGAACGATCCTCTCAGTGCGAGTCTCGACGATCCATAT
CGTTGCTTGGCAGTCAGCCAGTCGGAATCCAGCTTGGGACCCAGGAAGTCCAATCGTCAGATATTGTACT
CAAGCCTGGTCACGGCAGCGTACCGATCTGTTTAAACCTAGATATTGATAGTCTGATCGGTCAACGTATA
ATCGAGTCCTAGCTTTTGCAAACATCTATCAAGAGACAGGATCAGCAGGAGGCTTTCGCATGAGTATTCA
ACATTTCCGTGTCGCCCTTATTCCCTTTTTTGCGGCATTTTGCCTTCCTGTTTTTGCTCACCCAGAAACG
CTGGTGAAAGTAAAAGATGCTGAAGATCAGTTGGGTGCGCGAGTGGGTTACATCGAACTGGATCTCAACA
GCGGTAAGATCCTTGAGAGTTTTCGCCCCGAAGAACGCTTTCCAATGATGAGCACTTTTAAAGTTCTGCT
ATGTGGCGCGGTATTATCCCGTATTGACGCCGGGCAAGAGCAACTCGGTCGCCGCATACACTATTCTCAG
AATGACTTGGTTGAGTATTCACCAGTCACAGAAAAGCATCTTACGGATGGCATGACAGTAAGAGAATTAT
GCAGTGCTGCCATAACCATGAGTGATAACACTGCGGCCAACTTACTTCTGACAACGATTGGAGGACCGAA
GGAGCTAACCGCTTTTTTGCACAACATGGGGGATCATGTAACTCGCCTTGATCGTTGGGAACCGGAGCTG
AATGAAGCCATACCAAACGACGAGCGTGACACCACGATGCCTGTAGCAATGGCAACAACCTTGCGTAAAC
TATTAACTGGCGAACTACTTACTCTAGCTTCCCGGCAACAGTTGATAGACTGGATGGAGGCGGATAAAGT
TGCAGGACCACTTCTGCGCTCGGCCCTTCCGGCTGGCTGGTTTATTGCTGATAAATCTGGAGCCGGTGAG
CGTGGGTCTCGCGGTATCATTGCAGCACTGGGGCCAGATGGTAAGCCCTCCCGTATCGTAGTTATCTACA
CGACGGGGAGTCAGGCAACTATGGATGAACGAAATAGACAGATCGCTGAGATAGGTGCCTCACTGATTAA
GCATTGGTAACCGATTCTAGGTGCATTGGCGCAGAAAAAAATGCCTGATGCGACGCTGCGCGTCTTATAC
TCCCACATATGCCAGATTCAGCAACGGATACGGCTTCCCCAACTTGCCCACTTCCATACGTGTCCTCCTT
ACCAGAAATTTATCCTTAAGATCCCGAATCGTTTAAACTCGACTCTGGCTCTATCGAATCTCCGTCGTTT
CGAGCTTACGCGAACAGCCGTGGCGCTCATTTGCTCGTCGGGCATCGAATCTCGTCAGCTATCGTCAGCT
TACCTTTTTGGCAGCGATCGCGGCTCCCGACATCTTGGACCATTAGCTCCACAGGTATCTTCTTCCCTCT
AGTGGTCATAACAGCAGCTTCAGCTACCTCTCAATTCAAAAAACCCCTCAAGACCCGTTTAGAGGCCCCA
AGGGGTTATGCTATCAATCGTTGCGTTACACACACAAAAAACCAACACACATCCATCTTCGATGGATAGC
GATTTTATTATCTAACTGCTGATCGAGTGTAGCCAGATCTAGTAATCAATTACGGGGTCATTAGTTCATA
GCCCATATATGGAGTTCCGCGTTACATAACTTACGGTAAATGGCCCGCCTGGCTGACCGCCCAACGACCC
CCGCCCATTGACGTCAATAATGACGTATGTTCCCATAGTAACGCCAATAGGGACTTTCCATTGACGTCAA
TGGGTGGAGTATTTACGGTAAACTGCCCACTTGGCAGTACATCAAGTGTATCATATGCCAAGTACGCCCC
CTATTGACGTCAATGACGGTAAATGGCCCGCCTGGCATTATGCCCAGTACATGACCTTATGGGACTTTCC
TACTTGGCAGTACATCTACGTATTAGTCATCGCTATTACCATGCTGATGCGGTTTTGGCAGTACATCAAT
GGGCGTGGATAGCGGTTTGACTCACGGGGATTTCCAAGTCTCCACCCCATTGACGTCAATGGGAGTTTGT
TTTGGCACCAAAATCAACGGGACTTTCCAAAATGTCGTAACAACTCCGCCCCATTGACGCAAATGGGCGG
TAGGCGTGTACGGTGGGAGGTCTATATAAGCAGAGCTGGTTTAGTGAACCGTCAGATCAGATCTTTGTCG
ATCCTACCATCCACTCGACACACCCGCCAGCGGCCGCCACCATGTTCCACTTGGTGGATTTTCAGGTCAC
GATCGCAGAAATACTGCTAATTATCATGCGAACCTTCAAGGTTAGCATTTGGAACCTGGACTACATCATT
AATCTCATCATAAAAAACCTTAGTAAGTCTTTAACTGAGAATAAATATTCCCAACTGGATGAGGAACAGC
CAATGGAGATTGACGAAAACCTTTACTTTCAGTCGGGACGGCGAATCCCGGGGCTGATAAATCCCTGGAA
AAGGAGATGGAAGAAGAACTTTATTGCAGTGTCTGCGGCTAACCGGTTCAAAAAGATCAGTTCAAGCGGC
GCCCTAGATTACGACATTCCTACGACCGCCTCCGAGAATCTCTATTTCCAGGGTGAATTTGGCTTGGCAC
AACATGACGAGGCCGTCGATAACAAGTTTAATAAAGAACAGCAGAACGCTTTCTATGAGATCCTTCACTT
ACCAAATCTGAACGAAGAGCAACGCAACGCTTTCATTCAGAGCCTGAAAGACGATCCCTCGCAGTCTGCA
AATCTCCTGGCCGAAGCCAAGAAGCTGAATGACGCACAGGCTCCAAAAGTTGATAACAAGTTTAACAAGG
AGCAGCAGAATGCTTTCTACGAGATATTGCACCTTCCTAATCTGAATGAGGAACAAAGAAATGCATTTAT
CCAGTCCCTAAAAGACGATCCATCACAGAGTGCCAACCTGCTTGCGGAAGCCAAAAAGCTCAATGATGCC
CAGGCCCCGAAAGTAGACGCGAACCATCAATAAGCTAGCTTGACTGACTGAGATACAGCGTACCTTCAGC
TCACAGACATGATAAGATACATTGATGAGTTTGGACAAACCACAACTAGAATGCAGTGAAAAAAATGCTT
TATTTGTGAAATTTGTGATGCTATTGCTTTATTTGTAACCATTATAAGCTGCAATAAACAAGTTAACAAC
AACAATTGCATTCATTTTATGTTTCAGGTTCAGGGGGAGGTGTGGGAGGTTTTTTAAAGCAAGTAAAACC
TCTACAAATGTGGTATTGGCCCATCTCTATCGGTATCGTAGCATAACCCCTTGGGGCCTCTAAACGGGTC
TTGAGGGGTTTTTTGTGCCCCTCGGGCCGGATTGCTATCTACCGGCATTGGCGCAGAAAAAAATGCCTGA
TGCGACGCTGCGCGTCTTATACTCCCACATATGCCAGATTCAGCAACGGATACGGCTTCCCCAACTTGCC
CACTTCCATACGTGTCCTCCTTACCAGAAATTTATCCTTAAGGTCGTCAGCTATCCTGCAGGCGATCTCT
CGATTTCGATCAAGACATTCCTTTAATGGTCTTTTCTGGACACCACTAGGGGTCAGAAGTAGTTCATCAA
ACTTTCTTCCCTCCCTAATCTCATTGGTTACCTTGGGCTATCGAAACTTAATTAACCAGTCAAGTCAGCT
ACTTGGCGAGATCGACTTGTCTGGGTTTCGACTACGCTCAGAATTGCGTCAGTCAAGTTCGATCTGGTCC
TTGCTATTGCACCCGTTCTCCGATTACGAGTTTCATTTAAATCATGTGAGCAAAAGGCCAGCAAAAGGCC
AGGAACCGTAAAAAGGCCGCGTTGCTGGCGTTTTTCCATAGGCTCCGCCCCCCTGACGAGCATCACAAAA
ATCGACGCTCAAGTCAGAGGTGGCGAAACCCGACAGGACTATAAAGATACCAGGCGTTTCCCCCTGGAAG
CTCCCTCGTGCGCTCTCCTGTTCCGACCCTGCCGCTTACCGGATACCTGTCCGCCTTTCTCCCTTCGGGA
AGCGTGGCGCTTTCTCATAGCTCACGCTGTAGGTATCTCAGTTCGGTGTAGGTCGTTCGCTCCAAGCTGG
GCTGTGTGCACGAACCCCCCGTTCAGCCCGACCGCTGCGCCTTATCCGGTAACTATCGTCTTGA
Features (pLannotate 1.2.2; 21 found; start..end, strand, type, name):
    449..513     -  CDS            bla(M) (fragment): β-lactamase lacking the signal sequence; bla(M); allows cytosolic expression of β-lactamase
    777..1986    +  promoter       UbC promoter: human ubiquitin C promoter
   1990..2587    +  CDS            PuroR (fragment): puromycin N-acetyltransferase; pac from Streptomyces; confers resistance to puromycin
   2616..2664    +  polyA_signal   poly(A) signal: synthetic polyadenylation signal
   2930..3790    +  CDS            AmpR: β-lactamase; bla; confers resistance to ampicillin, carbenicillin, and related antibiotics
   3803..3939    +  terminator     rrnG terminator: transcription terminator from the E. coli ribosomal RNA rrnG operon (Albrechtsen et al., 1991)
   4091..4162    +  misc_feature   5' β-globin insulator: insulator upstream of the human β-globin locus (Farrell et al., 2002)
   4167..4213    -  terminator     T7 terminator: transcription terminator for bacteriophage T7 RNA polymerase
   4231..4279    -  polyA_signal   poly(A) signal: synthetic polyadenylation signal
   4360..4663    +  enhancer       CMV enhancer: human cytomegalovirus immediate early enhancer
   4736..4753    -  promoter       CMV promoter (fragment): human cytomegalovirus (CMV) immediate early promoter
   4816..4867    +  promoter       CMVd2 promoter: truncated human cytomegalovirus (CMV) immediate early promoter that yields moderately reduced expression relative to the full-length promoter
   4942..5124    +  CDS            NS6_SARS2: Experimental evidence at protein level: Swiss-Prot protein existence level 1. Disrupts cell nuclear import complex formation by tethering karyopherin alpha 2 and karyopherin beta 1 to the membrane. Retention of import factors at the ER/Golgi membrane leads to a loss of transport into the nucleus. Thereby prevents STAT1 nuclear translocation in response to interferon signaling, thus blocking the expression of interferon stimulated genes (ISGs) that display multiple antiviral activities (PubMed:33097660). Suppresses IFN-beta production possibly by blocking IRF3 nuclear translocation (PubMed:3297
   5179..5256    +  CDS            MYLK2 (fragment): MYLK2_HUMAN - Experimental evidence at protein level: Swiss-Prot protein existence level 1. Implicated in the level of global muscle contraction and cardiac function. Phosphorylates a specific serine in the N-terminus of a myosin light chain. From Homo sapiens (Human).
   5338..5688    +  CDS            spa (fragment): SPA_STAAU - Experimental evidence at protein level: Swiss-Prot protein existence level 1. Plays a role in the inhibition of the host innate and adaptive immune responses. Possesses five immunoglobulin-binding domains that capture both the fragment crystallizable region (Fc region) and the Fab region (part of Ig that identifies antigen) of immunoglobulins (By similarity). In turn, Staphylococcus aureus is protected from phagocytic killing via inhibition of Ig Fc region. In addition, the host elicited B-cell response is prevented due to a decrease of antibody-secreting cell proliferation that en
   5753..5874    -  polyA_signal   SV40 poly(A) signal: SV40 polyadenylation signal
   5897..5966    -  CDS            large T antigen (fragment): large T antigen from SV40 (simian virus 40)
   5989..6035    +  terminator     T7 terminator: transcription terminator for bacteriophage T7 RNA polymerase
   6065..6201    +  terminator     rrnG terminator: transcription terminator from the E. coli ribosomal RNA rrnG operon (Albrechtsen et al., 1991)
   6246..6317    +  misc_feature   3' β-globin insulator: insulator downstream of the human β-globin locus (Farrell et al., 2002)
   6543..277     -  rep_origin     ori (across the origin): high-copy-number ColE1/pMB1/pBR322/pUC origin of replication
