[The description below was written by a language model from this plasmid's Addgene catalogue record and pLannotate feature annotations shown in this document.]
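Description:
pGBW-m4252861 is a mammalian expression plasmid for the wild-type SARS-CoV-2 ORF6 accessory protein, built on a pTwist_CMV_Puro_6 backbone from which an AarI site was removed. In bacteria it is maintained through a high-copy ColE1/pUC-type origin and an ampicillin resistance gene (β-lactamase). For selection in mammalian cells it carries a separate puromycin N-acetyltransferase cassette driven by the human ubiquitin C promoter and ended by a synthetic poly(A) signal. The sequenced record is 6,854 nt long.

The ORF6 coding sequence sits downstream of the CMV immediate early enhancer and promoter, and an SV40 poly(A) signal lies downstream of the open reading frame, although it is annotated on the opposite strand. The catalogue entry lists a C-terminal, backbone-encoded tag described as a cleavable TEV site plus TAP tag. This agrees with the feature table, which detects a myosin light chain kinase fragment (most likely a calmodulin-binding peptide) and a fragment of Staphylococcus aureus protein A with IgG-binding domains downstream of ORF6. These are the two affinity modules of a classic tandem affinity purification tag, with TEV cleavage used to release the bait from IgG resin between purification steps. The TEV site itself is not annotated separately. The expression unit is bracketed by β-globin insulator elements and by T7 and rrnG transcription terminators, which help isolate it from neighbouring transcription.

ORF6 is annotated as an interferon antagonist that tethers karyopherin import factors to ER/Golgi membranes and blocks nuclear translocation of STAT1. The plasmid is therefore suited to transient or puromycin-selected expression of tagged ORF6 in mammalian cells, for example to purify the protein and identify host interaction partners, though the record states only the general expression purpose.
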