Addgene plasmid #153736: pGBW-m4252861
Purpose: Mammalian expression plasmid for SARS-CoV-2 ORF6 protein
Depositing lab: Ginkgo Bioworks & Benjie Chen. Depositing organization: Ginkgo Bioworks.
Backbone
  Vector backbone: pTwist_CMV_Puro_6 with AarI site removed
  Backbone size w/o insert (bp): 6080
  Vector type: Mammalian Expression
  Selectable markers: Puromycin
Growth in bacteria
  Bacterial resistance: Ampicillin, 100 μg/mL
  Growth temperature: 37°C
  Growth strain: DH5alpha
  Copy number: High Copy
Gene/Insert
  Gene/Insert name: SARS-CoV-2 ORF6 protein
  Species: Severe acute respiratory syndrome coronavirus 2
  Insert size (bp): 179
  Mutation: wt
  Entrez Gene: ORF6 (a.k.a. GU280_gp06)
  Promoter: CMV
  Tag / fusion protein: Cleavable TEV;TapTag (C terminal on backbone)
  Cloning method: Unknown
Resource information
  A portion of this plasmid was derived from a plasmid made by: GinkgoBioworks
Depositor comments: NCBI reference sequence: 43740572
How to cite: pGBW-m4252861 was a gift from Ginkgo Bioworks & Benjie Chen (Addgene plasmid # 153736 ; http://n2t.net/addgene:153736 ; RRID:Addgene_153736)
